Addgene plasmid #245635: pICSL12028
Purpose: Level 0 Golden Gate part pAt2: Rib Prot16 (At4g34620) promoter, GGAG - AATG
Depositing lab: Mark Youles. Depositing organization: Sainsbury Laboratory, Norwich.
Backbone
  Vector backbone: pICH41295
  Backbone size w/o insert (bp): 2249
  Vector type: Synthetic Biology
Growth in bacteria
  Bacterial resistance: Spectinomycin, 50 μg/mL
  Growth temperature: 37°C
  Growth strain: DH5alpha
  Copy number: High Copy
Gene/Insert
  Gene/Insert name: pAt2: Rib Prot16 (At4g34620) promoter
  Species: A. thaliana (mustard weed)
  Insert size (bp): 712
  Mutation: BsaI/BpiI sites removed by point-mutation
  Cloning method: Restriction Enzyme; 5′ cloning site BsaI (destroyed during cloning); 3′ cloning site BsaI (destroyed during cloning)
  Sequencing primers: 5′ TCACATGTTCTTTCCTGCG; 3′ GTCTCATGAGCGGATACATATTTGAATG
Terms and licenses: Academic/Nonprofit Terms; Industry Terms: Not Available to Industry
Depositor comments: Level 0 promoter + 5' untranslated region module used for GoldenGate assemblies using the MoClo overhang syntax
How to cite: pICSL12028 was a gift from Mark Youles (Addgene plasmid # 245635 ; http://n2t.net/addgene:245635 ; RRID:Addgene_245635)
