[The description below was written by a language model from this plasmid's Addgene catalogue record and pLannotate feature annotations shown in this document.]
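Description:
pICSL12028 is a Level 0 Golden Gate part plasmid for plant synthetic biology, built in the pICH41295 acceptor backbone and following the MoClo overhang syntax. It is a small, high-copy E. coli cloning plasmid of about 3 kb. The feature table shows a ColE1/pUC-type origin of replication and an aadA gene, downstream of a bla-type (AmpR) promoter, which confers the spectinomycin (and streptomycin) resistance used for selection. The short lacI, integrase and gentamicin acetyltransferase fragments that were annotated appear to be backbone remnants rather than functional genes. No plant selection marker, T-DNA borders or expression cassette are recorded, consistent with a plasmid that only stores a part.

The payload is a 712 bp Arabidopsis thaliana sequence designated pAt2, the promoter of the ribosomal protein gene At4g34620 (Rib Prot16). The depositor describes it as a combined promoter plus 5′ untranslated region module. The automated annotation does not label this insert, which presumably lies in the unannotated stretch between the lacI fragment and the AmpR promoter. Internal BsaI and BpiI recognition sites were removed by point mutation, so the part is "domesticated" and is not cut internally during Type IIS assembly. The part is defined by GGAG and AATG fusion overhangs. In MoClo syntax, this means it spans the promoter and 5′ UTR positions and ends at the start codon, so it can be joined directly to a coding-sequence part.

The plasmid is typically used as a donor in one-pot Golden Gate reactions that combine this promoter with coding sequence, tag and terminator modules into Level 1 plant transcription units.
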