Features (pLannotate 1.2.2; 6 found; start..end, strand, type, name):
      1..589     +  rep_origin     ori: high-copy-number ColE1/pMB1/pBR322/pUC origin of replication
    772..821     +  CDS            lacI (fragment): lac repressor; lacI; The lac repressor binds to the lac operator to inhibit transcription in E. coli. This inhibition can be relieved by adding lactose or isopropyl-β-D-thiogalactopyranoside (IPTG).
   1674..1778    +  promoter       AmpR promoter: bla
   1769..1849    -  CDS            int (fragment): INT2_ECOLX - Protein inferred from homology: Swiss-Prot protein existence level 3. Putative integrase believed to be involved in the insertion of antibiotic resistance genes into plasmids and transposons. From Escherichia coli.
   1937..1993    +  CDS            GmR (fragment): gentamycin acetyltransferase; aacC1; confers resistance to gentamycin
   2000..2788    +  CDS            aadA: S3AD_ECOLX - Experimental evidence at protein level: Swiss-Prot protein existence level 1. Mediates bacterial resistance to the antibiotics streptomycin and spectinomycin. From Escherichia coli.
>Addgene plasmid #245635 | pICSL12028 | addgene full sequence | sequence record 495533 | Addgene NGS Result
TTGAGATCCTTTTTTTCTGCGCGTAATCTGCTGCTTGCAAACAAAAAAACCACCGCTACCAGCGGTGGTT
TGTTTGCCGGATCAAGAGCTACCAACTCTTTTTCCGAAGGTAACTGGCTTCAGCAGAGCGCAGATACCAA
ATACTGTTCTTCTAGTGTAGCCGTAGTTAGGCCACCACTTCAAGAACTCTGTAGCACCGCCTACATACCT
CGCTCTGCTAATCCTGTTACCAGTGGCTGCTGCCAGTGGCGATAAGTCGTGTCTTACCGGGTTGGACTCA
AGACGATAGTTACCGGATAAGGCGCAGCGGTCGGGCTGAACGGGGGGTTCGTGCACACAGCCCAGCTTGG
AGCGAACGACCTACACCGAACTGAGATACCTACAGCGTGAGCTATGAGAAAGCGCCACGCTTCCCGAAGG
GAGAAAGGCGGACAGGTATCCGGTAAGCGGCAGGGTCGGAACAGGAGAGCGCACGAGGGAGCTTCCAGGG
GGAAACGCCTGGTATCTTTATAGTCCTGTCGGGTTTCGCCACCTCTGACTTGAGCGTCGATTTTTGTGAT
GCTCGTCAGGGGGGCGGAGCCTATGGAAAAACGCCAGCAACGCGGCCTTTTTACGGTTCCTGGCCTTTTG
CTGGCCTTTTGCTCACATGTTCTTTCCTGCGTTATCCCCTGATTCTGTGGATAACCGTATTACCGCCTTT
GAGTGAGCTGATACCGCTCGCCGCAGCCGAACGACCGAGCGCAGCGAGTCAGTGAGCGAGGAAGCGGAAG
AGCGCCCAATACGCAAACCGCCTCTCCCCGCGCGTTGGCCGATTCATTAATCACTCTGTGGTCTCAGGAG
TGAAATGGAGAAGATGATGAATGGATCATAATAACTCTTGATAGATGAGCTCGTTTAATCTTGTGTGAAC
CTTAGAATTGAAAACGACAGCTAAACTGTAGCAATGATTTAACAGGAAGAAGGTTTGTGTTTGGTGGTGG
TTAATTTGGTTATCTTTGTAGAAGCTTTTGCAATTTTTGTGAATGTTGGTGGTTGTTTGAAAAGTCATAC
TCGTAGGATGTACGCATCACTCTGAATTTCGACATCTGAGTGGTTGAGACTGGAGATAACTTTATTTTAT
TTTATTATATCTAACTTGTTGCATGCACTATGGACTTCGTATATCTCTCTACTAACAGTCAAACACCTAT
ACGATAACAAGATGCTGGTGTTCTCAAATTGAACATTTTGAAGCAATTTCTTTTAGGAAGATCCTTAAAG
ACAGGAAGCTGATTGAATATTTTGGAATTTCTGGATAATCCGAGATTTTAGATAAGTGACTTCTGTATAG
CAAATCACGAAAAGAAACGTATAGCAGATCTAATGGGCTTAATGTGAATAAAGAGATAAAATGTAAACTG
GCCCAACATGGCCCATCTTATCAATAACGATCGTAACAGAAGAAAGAGAACACAGATAAGGGGAAAAAGC
CAAAACCCACCAGCTTAAATAAAAACCTTTACTTATCTTCTTTCTTCTCACTTCTCAGACCTCAATTTCC
AAGCAGAGAATGTGAGACCACGAAGTGGCTCTTCAGTGGACGAAAGGGCCTCGTGATACGCCTATTTTTA
TAGGTTAATGTCATGATAATAATGGTTTCTTAGACGTCAGGTGGCACTTTTCGGGGAAATGTGCGCGGAA
CCCCTATTTGTTTATTTTTCTAAATACATTCAAATATGTATCCGCTCATGAGACAATAACCCTGATAAAT
GCTTCAATAATATTGAAAAAGGAAGAGTATGCGCTCACGCAACTGGTCCAGAACCTTGACCGAACGCAGC
GGTGGTAACGGCGCAGTGGCGGTTTTCATGGCTTGTTATGACTGTTTTTTTTTGGGGTACAGTCTATGCC
TCGGGCATCCAAGCAGCAAGCGCGTTACGCCGTGGGTCGATGTTTGATGTTATGGAGCAGCAACGATGTT
ACGCAGCAGGGCAGTCGCCCTAAAACAAAGTTAAACATCATGAGGGAAGCGGTGATCGCCGAAGTATCGA
CTCAACTATCAGAGGTAGTTGGCGTCATCGAGCGCCATCTCGAACCGACGTTGCTGGCCGTACATTTGTA
CGGCTCCGCAGTGGATGGCGGCCTGAAGCCACACAGCGATATTGATTTGCTGGTTACGGTGACCGTAAGG
CTTGATGAAACAACGCGGCGAGCTTTGATCAACGACCTTTTGGAAACTTCGGCTTCCCCTGGAGAGAGCG
AGATTCTCCGCGCTGTAGAAGTCACCATTGTTGTGCACGACGACATCATTCCGTGGCGTTATCCAGCTAA
GCGCGAACTGCAATTTGGAGAATGGCAGCGCAATGACATTCTTGCAGGTATCTTCGAGCCAGCCACGATC
GACATTGATCTGGCTATCTTGCTGACAAAAGCAAGAGAACATAGCGTTGCCTTGGTAGGTCCAGCGGCGG
AGGAACTCTTTGATCCGGTTCCTGAACAGGATCTATTTGAGGCGCTAAATGAAACCTTAACGCTATGGAA
CTCGCCGCCCGACTGGGCTGGCGATGAGCGAAATGTAGTGCTTACGTTGTCCCGCATTTGGTACAGCGCA
GTAACCGGCAAAATCGCGCCGAAGGATGTCGCTGCCGACTGGGCAATGGAGCGCCTGCCGGCCCAGTATC
AGCCCGTCATACTTGAAGCTAGACAGGCTTATCTTGGACAAGAAGAAGATCGCTTGGCCTCGCGCGCAGA
TCAGTTGGAAGAATTTGTCCATTACGTAAAAGGCGAGATCACCAAGGTAGTCGGCAAATAACTGTCAGAC
CAAGTTTACTCATATATACTTTAGATTGATTTAAAACTTCATTTTTAATTTAAAAGGATCTAGGTGAAGA
TCCTTTTTGATAATCTCATGACCAAAATCCCTTAACGTGAGTTTTCGTTCCACTGAGCGTCAGACCCCGT
AGAAAAGATCAAAGGATCTTC
